>Addgene plasmid #49435 | Cyto-roGFP | addgene full sequence | sequence record 211579 | Addgene NGS Result
ACGGCGTGCAGTGCTTCAGCCGCTACCCCGACCACATGAAGCGGCACGACTTCTTCAAGTCCGCCATGCC
CGAAGGCTACGTCCAGGAGCGCACCATCTTCTTCAAGGACGACGGCAACTACAAGACCCGCGCCGAGGTG
AAGTTCGAGGGCGACACCCTGGTGAACCGCATCGAGCTGAAGGGCATCGACTTCAAGGAGGACGGCAACA
TCCTGGGGCACAAGCTGGAGTACAACTACAACTGCCACAACGTCTATATCATGGCCGACAAGCAGAAGAA
CGGCATCAAGGTGAACTTCAAGATCCGCCACAACATCGAGGACGGCAGCGTGCAGCTCGCCGACCACTAC
CAGCAGAACACCCCCATCGGCGACGGCCCCGTGCTGCTGCCCGACAACCACTACCTGAGCACCTGCTCCG
CCCTGAGCAAAGACCCCAACGAGAAGCGCGATCACATGGTCCTGCTGGAGTTCGTGACCGCCGCCGGGAT
CACTCTCGGCATGGACGAGCTGTACAAGTAAAGCGGCCGCCACAGCGGGGAGATCCAGACATGATAAGAT
ACATTGATGAGTTTGGACAAACCACAACTAGAATGCAGTGAAAAAAATGCTTTATTTGTGAAATTTGTGA
TGCTATTGCTTTATTTGTAACCATTATAAGCTGCAATAAACAAGTTAACAACAACAATTGCATTCATTTT
ATGTTTCAGGTTCAGGGGGAGGTGTGGGAGGTTTTTTAAAGCAAGTAAAACCTCTACAAATGTGGTATGG
CTGATTATGATCCGGCTGCCTCGCGCGTTTCGGTGATGACGGTGAAAACCTCTGACACATGCAGCTCCCG
GAGACGGTCACAGCTTGTCTGTAAGCGGATGCCGGGAGCAGACAAGCCCGTCAGGGCGCGTCAGCGGGTG
TTGGCGGGTGTCGGGGCGCAGCCATGAGGTCGACTCTAGTCCCCGCGGTGGCAGATCTGGAAGGTGCTGA
GGTACGATGAGACCCGCACCAGGTGCAGACCCTGCGAGTGTGGCGGTAAACATATTAGGAACCAGCCTGT
GATGCTGGATGTGACCGAGGAGCTGAGGCCCGATCACTTGGTGCTGGCCTGCACCCGCGCTGAGTTTGGC
TCTAGCGATGAAGATACAGATTGAGGTACTGAAATGTGTGGGCGTGGCTTAAGGGTGGGAAAGAATATAT
AAGGTGGGGGTCTTATGTAGTTTTGTATCTGTTTTGCAGCAGCCGCCGCCGCCATGAGCACCAACTCGTT
TGATGGAAGCATTGTGAGCTCATATTTGACAACGCGCATGCCCCCATGGGCCGGGGTGCGTCAGAATGTG
ATGGGCTCCAGCATTGATGGTCGCCCCGTCCTGCCCGCAAACTCTACTACCTTGACCTACGAGACCGTGT
CTGGAACGCCGTTGGAGACTGCAGCCTCCGCCGCCGCTTCAGCCGCTGCAGCCACCGCCCGCGGGATTGT
GACTGACTTTGCTTTCCTGAGCCCGCTTGCAAGCAGTGCAGCTTCCCGTTCATCCGCCCGCGATGACAAG
TTGACGGCTCTTTTGGCACAATTGGATTCTTTGACCCGGGAACTTAATGTCGTTTCTCAGCAGCTGTTGG
ATCTGCGCCAGCAGGTTTCTGCCCTGAAGGCTTCCTCCCCTCCCAATGCGGTTTAAAACATAAATAAAAA
ACCAGACTCTGTTTGGATTTGGATCAAGCAAGTGTCTTGCTGTCTTTATTTAGGGGTTTTGCGCGCGCGG
TAGGCCCGGGACCAGCGGTCTCGGTCGTTGAGGGTCCTGTGTATTTTTTCCAGGACGTGGTAAAGGTGAC
TCTGGATGTTCAGATACATGGGCATAAGCCCGTCTCTGGGGTGGAGGTAGCACCACTGCAGAGCTTCATG
CTGCGGGGTGGTGTTGTAGATGATCCAGTCGTAGCAGGAGCGCTGGGCGTGGTGCCTAAAAATGTCTTTC
AGTAGCAAGCTGATTGCCAGGGGCAGGCCCTTGGTGTAAGTGTTTACAAAGCGGTTAAGCTGGGATGGGT
GCATACGTGGGGATATGAGATGCATCTTGGACTGTATTTTTAGGTTGGCTATGTTCCCAGCCATATCCCT
CCGGGGATTCATGTTGTGCAGAACCACCAGCACAGTGTATCCGGTGCACTTGGGAAATTTGTCATGTAGC
TTAGAAGGAAATGCGTGGAAGAACTTGGAGACGCCCTTGTGACCTCCAAGATTTTCCATGCATTCGTCCA
TAATGATGGCAATGGGCCCACGGGCGGCGGCCTGGGCGAAGATATTTCTGGGATCACTAACGTCATAGTT
GTGTTCCAGGATGAGATCGTCATAGGCCATTTTTACAAAGCGCGGGCGGAGGGTGCCAGACTGCGGTATA
ATGGTTCCATCCGGCCCAGGGGCGTAGTTACCCTCACAGATTTGCATTTCCCACGCTTTGAGTTCAGATG
GGGGGATCATGTCTACCTGCGGGGCGATGAAGAAAACGGTTTCCGGGGTAGGGGAGATCAGCTGGGAAGA
AAGCAGGTTCCTGAGCAGCTGCGACTTACCGCAGCCGGTGGGCCCGTAAATCACACCTATTACCGGCTGC
AACTGGTAGTTAAGAGAGCTGCAGCTGCCGTCATCCCTGAGCAGGGGGGCCACTTCGTTAAGCATGTCCC
TGACTCGCATGTTTTCCCTGACCAAATCCGCCAGAAGGCGCTCGCCGCCCAGCGATAGCAGTTCTTGCAA
GGAAGCAAAGTTTTTCAACGGTTTGAGACCGTCCGCCGTAGGCATGCTTTTGAGCGTTTGACCAAGCAGT
TCCAGGCGGTCCCACAGCTCGGTCACCTGCTCTACGGCATCTCGATCCAGCATATCTCCTCGTTTCGCGG
GTTGGGGCGGCTTTCGCTGTACGGCAGTAGTCGGTGCTCGTCCAGACGGGCCAGGGTCATGTCTTTCCAC
GGGCGCAGGGTCCTCGTCAGCGTAGTCTGGGTCACGGTGAAGGGGTGCGCTCCGGGCTGCGCGCTGGCCA
GGGTGCGCTTGAGGCTGGTCCTGCTGGTGCTGAAGCGCTGCCGGTCTTCGCCCTGCGCGTCGGCCAGGTA
GCATTTGACCATGGTGTCATAGTCCAGCCCCTCCGCGGCGTGGCCCTTGGCGCGCAGCTTGCCCTTGGAG
GAGGCGCCGCACGAGGGGCAGTGCAGACTTTTGAGGGCGTAGAGCTTGGGCGCGAGAAATACCGATTCCG
GGGAGTAGGCATCCGCGCCGCAGGCCCCGCAGACGGTCTCGCATTCCACGAGCCAGGTGAGCTCTGGCCG
TTCGGGGTCAAAAACCAGGTTTCCCCCATGCTTTTTGATGCGTTTCTTACCTCTGGTTTCCATGAGCCGG
TGTCCACGCTCGGTGACGAAAAGGCTGTCCGTGTCCCCGTATACAGACTTGAGAGGCCTGTCCTCGACCG
ATGCCCTTGAGAGCCTTCAACCCAGTCAGCTCCTTCCGGTGGGCGCGGGGCATGACTATCGTCGCCGCAC
TTATGACTGTCTTCTTTATCATGCAACTCGTAGGACAGGTGCCGGCAGCGCTCTGGGTCATTTTCGGCGA
GGACCGCTTTCGCTGGAGCGCGACGATGATCGGCCTGTCGCTTGCGGTATTCGGAATCTTGCACGCCCTC
GCTCAAGCCTTCGTCACTGGTCCCGCCACCAAACGTTTCGGCGAGAAGCAGGCCATTATCGCCGGCATGG
CGGCCGACGCGCTGGGCTACGTCTTGCTGGCGTTCGCGACGCGAGGCTGGATGGCCTTCCCCATTATGAT
TCTTCTCGCTTCCGGCGGCATCGGGATGCCCGCGTTGCAGGCCATGCTGTCCAGGCAGGTAGATGACGAC
CATCAGGGACAGCTTCAAGGCCAGCAAAAGGCCAGGAACCGTAAAAAGGCCGCGTTGCTGGCGTTTTTCC
ATAGGCTCCGCCCCCCTGACGAGCATCACAAAAATCGACGCTCAAGTCAGAGGTGGCGAAACCCGACAGG
ACTATAAAGATACCAGGCGTTTCCCCCTGGAAGCTCCCTCGTGCGCTCTCCTGTTCCGACCCTGCCGCTT
ACCGGATACCTGTCCGCCTTTCTCCCTTCGGGAAGCGTGGCGCTTTCTCATAGCTCACGCTGTAGGTATC
TCAGTTCGGTGTAGGTCGTTCGCTCCAAGCTGGGCTGTGTGCACGAACCCCCCGTTCAGCCCGACCGCTG
CGCCTTATCCGGTAACTATCGTCTTGAGTCCAACCCGGTAAGACACGACTTATCGCCACTGGCAGCAGCC
ACTGGTAACAGGATTAGCAGAGCGAGGTATGTAGGCGGTGCTACAGAGTTCTTGAAGTGGTGGCCTAACT
ACGGCTACACTAGAAGGACAGTATTTGGTATCTGCGCTCTGCTGAAGCCAGTTACCTTCGGAAAAAGAGT
TGGTAGCTCTTGATCCGGCAAACAAACCACCGCTGGTAGCGGTGGTTTTTTTGTTTGCAAGCAGCAGATT
ACGCGCAGAAAAAAAGGATCTCAAGAAGATCCTTTGATCTTTTCTACGGGGTCTGACGCTCAGTGGAACG
AAAACTCACGTTAAGGGATTTTGGTCATGAGATTATCAAAAAGGATCTTCACCTAGATCCTTTTAAATTA
AAAATGAAGTTTTAAATCAATCTAAAGTATATATGAGTAAACTTGGTCTGACAGTTACCAATGCTTAATC
AGTGAGGCACCTATCTCAGCGATCTGTCTATTTCGTTCATCCATAGTTGCCTGACTCCCCGTCGTGTAGA
TAACTACGATACGGGAGGGCTTACCATCTGGCCCCAGTGCTGCAATGATACCGCGAGACCCACGCTCACC
GGCTCCAGATTTATCAGCAATAAACCAGCCAGCCGGAAGGGCCGAGCGCAGAAGTGGTCCTGCAACTTTA
TCCGCCTCCATCCAGTCTATTAATTGTTGCCGGGAAGCTAGAGTAAGTAGTTCGCCAGTTAATAGTTTGC
GCAACGTTGTTGCCATTGCTGCAGGCATCGTGGTGTCACGCTCGTCGTTTGGTATGGCTTCATTCAGCTC
CGGTTCCCAACGATCAAGGCGAGTTACATGATCCCCCATGTTGTGCAAAAAAGCGGTTAGCTCCTTCGGT
CCTCCGATCGTTGTCAGAAGTAAGTTGGCCGCAGTGTTATCACTCATGGTTATGGCAGCACTGCATAATT
CTCTTACTGTCATGCCATCCGTAAGATGCTTTTCTGTGACTGGTGAGTACTCAACCAAGTCATTCTGAGA
ATAGTGTATGCGGCGACCGAGTTGCTCTTGCCCGGCGTCAACACGGGATAATACCGCGCCACATAGCAGA
ACTTTAAAAGTGCTCATCATTGGAAAACGTTCTTCGGGGCGAAAACTCTCAAGGATCTTACCGCTGTTGA
GATCCAGTTCGATGTAACCCACTCGTGCACCCAACTGATCTTCAGCATCTTTTACTTTCACCAGCGTTTC
TGGGTGAGCAAAAACAGGAAGGCAAAATGCCGCAAAAAAGGGAATAAGGGCGACACGGAAATGTTGAATA
CTCATACTCTTCCTTTTTCAATATTATTGAAGCATTTATCAGGGTTATTGTCTCATGAGCGGATACATAT
TTGAATGTATTTAGAAAAATAAACAAATAGGGGTTCCGCGCACTTTTCGGGGAAATGTGCCACCTGACGT
CTAAGAAACCATTATTATCATGACATTAACCTATAAAAATAGGCGTATCACGAGGCCCTTTCGTCTTCAA
TTAATTAAGCTAGCATCATCAATAATATACCTTATTTTGGATTGAAGCCAATATGATAATGAGGGGGTGG
AGTTTGTGACGTGGCGCGGGGCGTGGGAACGGGGCGGGTGACGTAGTAGTGTGGCGGAAGTGTGATGTTG
CAAGTGTGGCGGAACACATGTAAGCGACGGATGTGGCAAAAGTGACGTTTTTGGTGTGCGCCGGTGTACA
CAGGAAGTGACAATTTTCGCGCGGTTTTAGGCGGATGTTGTAGTAAATTTGGGCGTAACCGAGTAAGATT
TGGCCATTTTCGCGGGAAAACTGAATAAGAGGAAGTGAAATCTGAATAATTTTGTGTTACTCATAGCGCG
TAATATTTGTCTAGGGAGATCAGCCTGCAGGTCGTTACATAACTTACGGTAAATGGCCCGCCTGGCTGAC
CGCCCAACGACCCCCGCCCATTGACGTCAATAATGACGTATGTTCCCATAGTAACGCCAATAGGGACTTT
CCATTGACGTCAATGGGTGGAGTATTTACGGTAAACTGCCCACTTGGCAGTACATCAAGTGTATCATATG
CCAAGTACGCCCCCTATTGACGTCAATGACGGTAAATGGCCCGCCTGGCATTATGCCCAGTACATGACCT
TATGGGACTTTCCTACTTGGCAGTACATCTACGTATTAGTCATCGCTATTACCATGGTGATGCGGTTTTG
GCAGTACATCAATGGGCGTGGATAGCGGTTTGACTCACGGGGATTTCCAAGTCTCCACCCCATTGACGTC
AATGGGAGTTTGTTTTGGCACCAAAATCAACGGGACTTTCCAAAATGTCGTAACAACTCCGCCCCATTGA
CGCAAATGGGCGGTAGGCGTGTACGGTGGGAGGTCTATATAAGCAGAGCTCGTTTAGTGAACCGTCAGAT
GGTACCGCGGGCCCGGGATCCACCGGTCGCCACCATGGTGAGCAAGGGCGAGGAGCTGTTCACCGGGGTG
GTGCCCATCCTGGTCGAGCTGGACGGCGACGTAAACGGCCACAAGTTCAGCGTGTCCGGCGAGGGCGAGG
GCGATGCCACCTACGGCAAGCTGACCCTGAAGTTCATCAGCACCACCGGCAAGCTGCCCGTGCCCTGGCC
CACCCTCGTGACCACCCTGACCT
Features (pLannotate 1.2.2; 16 found; start..end, strand, type, name):
    542..676     -  polyA_signal   SV40 poly(A) signal: SV40 polyadenylation signal
    699..782     -  CDS            large T antigen (fragment): large T antigen from SV40 (simian virus 40)
    785..825     +  CDS            rop (fragment): Rop protein, which maintains plasmids at low copy number; rop
    962..1141    +  CDS            E1B (fragment): E1B55_ADE02 - Experimental evidence at protein level: Swiss-Prot protein existence level 1. Plays a major role to prevent cellular inhibition of viral genome replication. Assembles an SCF-like E3 ubiquitin ligase complex based on the cellular proteins ELOB, ELOC, CUL5 and RBX1, in cooperation with viral E4orf6. This viral RING-type ligase ubiquitinates cellular substrates and targets them to proteasomal degradation: TP53/p53, LIG4, MRE11-RAD50-NBS1 (MRN) complex, ITGA3, DAXX and BLM. Degradation of host TP53/p53 activity is essential for preventing E1A-induced TP53 accumulation that would othe
   1244..1663    +  CDS            IX: CAP9_ADE05 - Experimental evidence at protein level: Swiss-Prot protein existence level 1. Structural component of the virion that acts as a cement protein on the capsid exterior and forms triskelion structures consisting of three molecules that stabilize three hexon trimers at the center of each icosahedral facet and fixes the peripentonal hexons. Dispensable for assembly. During virus entry, recruits the anterograde motor kinesin-1 to the capsid docked at the nuclear pore complex thereby subjecting the docked capsid to a pulling force. The resulting tension leads to capsid disruption, disper
   1729..3063    -  CDS            IVa2: PKG1_ADE05 - Experimental evidence at protein level: Swiss-Prot protein existence level 1. Component of the packaging machinery which encapsidates the viral DNA into preformed capsids and transcriptional activator of the viral major late promoter (MLP). Binds, along with packaging proteins 2 and 3, to the specific packaging sequence on the left end of viral genomic DNA and displays ATPase activity thereby providing the power stroke of the packaging machinery. The activity of packaging protein IVa2 is stimulated by protein 33K which acts as a terminase. May be the protein that pumps DNA into th
   3424..3870    +  CDS            TcR (fragment): tetracycline efflux protein; tet; confers resistance to tetracycline
   3916..4504    -  rep_origin     ori: high-copy-number ColE1/pMB1/pBR322/pUC origin of replication
   4675..5535    -  CDS            AmpR: β-lactamase; bla; confers resistance to ampicillin, carbenicillin, and related antibiotics
   5536..5640    -  promoter       AmpR promoter: bla
   5754..5856    +  repeat_region  ITR: inverted terminal repeat of human adenovirus serotype 5 inverted
   5944..6094    +  misc_signal    Ad5 Ψ: packaging signal for adenovirus serotype 5
   6123..6426    +  enhancer       CMV enhancer: human cytomegalovirus immediate early enhancer
   6427..6630    +  promoter       CMV promoter: human cytomegalovirus (CMV) immediate early promoter
   6651..6677    +  misc_feature   MCS (fragment): multiple cloning site
   6685..521     +  CDS            EGFP (across the origin): the original enhanced GFP (Yang et al., 1996) mammalian codon-optimized
