[The description below was written by a language model from this plasmid's Addgene catalogue record and pLannotate feature annotations shown in this document.]
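Description:
Cyto-roGFP is an adenoviral shuttle and mammalian expression plasmid built on the ViraQuest VQ Ad5CMV K-NpA backbone. It carries roGFP2, a thiol redox-sensitive ratiometric fluorescent sensor, with no targeting sequence, so the protein remains in the cytosol. It is propagated in E. coli from a high-copy ColE1/pUC-type origin and selected with ampicillin through the bla gene and its promoter. The annotation also picks up short rop and tetracycline-resistance fragments, which appear to be nonfunctional remnants of a pBR322-type ancestor.

The roughly 750 bp sensor insert was made by introducing C48S, Q80R, S147C and Q204C into Clontech's EGFP, which is why the feature table labels the coding sequence as EGFP. The two engineered surface cysteines can form a disulfide that shifts the excitation spectrum, and this shift allows ratiometric readout of the thiol redox state. The insert sits between KpnI and NotI sites, downstream of the CMV immediate-early enhancer and promoter, and is followed by an SV40 polyadenylation signal.

Upstream of the cassette lie the adenovirus serotype 5 left inverted terminal repeat and the Ψ packaging signal. Downstream there is an E1B fragment together with the protein IX and IVa2 coding regions. In shuttle vectors of this kind, such a region typically serves as the homology arm for recombination into an E1-deleted Ad5 genome.

The plasmid can therefore be transfected directly for CMV-driven expression or used to generate recombinant adenovirus. According to the record, it was used to study compartment-specific redox signaling during hypoxia in vascular smooth muscle cells. The sequenced record is 6,883 nt, which is longer than the 5,970 bp total size listed in the catalogue; the record does not explain the difference.
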