Addgene plasmid #49435: Cyto-roGFP
Purpose: Expresses thiol redox-sensitive ratiometric sensor roGFP in cytosol of mammalian cells
Depositing lab: Paul Schumacker. Depositing organization: Northwestern University. Publication: Hypoxia triggers subcellular compartmental redox signaling in vascular smooth muscle cells. Waypa GB, Marks JD, Guzy R, Mungai PT, Schriewer J, Dokic D, Schumacker PT. Circ Res. 2010 Feb 19;106(3):526-35. doi: 10.1161/CIRCRESAHA.109.206334. Epub 2009 Dec 17. PubMed 20019331.
Backbone
  Vector backbone: VQ Ad5CMV K-NpA
  Backbone manufacturer: ViraQuest Inc.
  Backbone size w/o insert (bp): 5217
  Total vector size (bp): 5970
  Modifications to backbone: None
  Vector type: Mammalian Expression, Adenoviral
Growth in bacteria
  Bacterial resistance: Ampicillin, 100 μg/mL
  Growth temperature: 37°C
  Growth strain: NEB Stable
  Copy number: High Copy
Gene/Insert
  Gene/Insert name: roGFP2 (alt name: Cyto-roGFP2)
  Species: Synthetic
  Insert size (bp): 750
  Mutation: C48S, Q80R, S147C, and Q204C in Clontech's GFP
  Promoter: CMV
  Cloning method: Restriction Enzyme; 5′ cloning site KpnI (not destroyed); 3′ cloning site NotI (not destroyed)
  Sequencing primers: 5′ 5'GGCGTGTACGGTGGGAGGTCTATA-3'; 3′ 5'-TTAAAAAACCTCCCCACCTCCCCC-3'
Resource information
  A portion of this plasmid was derived from a plasmid made by: We inserted mutations into Clontech's eGFP gene to convert it into roGFP, and then ligated it into a ViraQuest plasmid to permit expression in mammalian cells under the CMV promoter, and also to permit generation of adenovirus by ViraQuest in Iowa.
Terms and licenses: Academic/Nonprofit Terms; Industry Terms: Not Available to Industry
How to cite: Cyto-roGFP was a gift from Paul Schumacker (Addgene plasmid # 49435 ; http://n2t.net/addgene:49435 ; RRID:Addgene_49435)
