>Addgene plasmid #49435 | Cyto-roGFP | addgene partial sequence | sequence record 75933 | CMV-F 5'-CGCAAATGGGCGGTAGGCGTG-3'
TCAGATGGTACCGCGGGCCCGGGATCCACCGGTCGCCACCATGGTGAGCAAGGGCGAGGAGCTGTTCACC
GGGGTGGTGCCCATCCTGGTCGAGCTGGACGGCGACGTAAACGGCCACAAGTTCAGCGTGTCCGGCGAGG
GCGAGGGCGATGCCACCTACGGCAAGCTGACCCTGAAGTTCATCAGCACCACCGGCAAGCTGCCCGTGCC
CTGGCCCACCCTCGTGACCACCCTGACCTACGGCGTGCAGTGCTTCAGCCGCTACCCCGACCACATGAAG
CGGCACGACTTCTTCAAGTCCGCCATGCCCGAAGGCTACGTCCAGGAGCGCACCATCTTCTTCAAGGACG
ACGGCAACTACAAGACCCGCGCCGAGGTGAAGTTCGAGGGCGACACCCTGGTGAACCGCATCGAGCTGAA
GGGCATCGACTTCAAGGAGGACGGCAACATCCTGGGGCACAAGCTGGAGTACAACTACAACTGCCACAAC
GTCTATATCATGGCCGACAAGCAGAAGAACGGCATCAAGGTGAACTTCAAGATCCGCCACAACATCGAGG
ACGGCAGCGTGCAGCTCGCCGACCACTACCAGCAGAACACCCCCATCGGCGACGGCCCCGTGCTGCTGCC
CGACAACCACTACCTGAGCACCTGCTCCGCCCTGAGCAAAGACCCCAACGAGAAGCGCGATCACATGGTC
CTGCTGGAGTTCGTGACCGCCGCCGGGATCACTCTCGGCATGGACGAGCTGTACAAGTAAAGCGGCCGCC
ACAGCGGGGAGATCCAGACATGATAAGATACATTGATGAGTTTGGACAAACCACAACTAGAATGCAGTGA
AAAA
